Addgene plasmid #235834: pME_Cp_0_3_006_psaA_5'UTR_Cr
Purpose: psaA 5'UTR Chlamydomonas reinhardtii
Depositing lab: Tobias Erb. Depositing organization: Max Planck Institute for Terrestrial Microbiology. Publication: A modular high-throughput approach for advancing synthetic biology in the chloroplast of Chlamydomonas. Inckemann RM, Chotel T, Burgis M, Brinkmann CK, Andreas L, Baumann J, Sharma P, Klose M, Barrett J, Ries F, Paczia N, Glatter T, Mackinder LCM, Willmund F, Erb TJ. Nat Plants. 2025 Nov;11(11):2332-2349. doi: 10.1038/s41477-025-02126-2. Epub 2025 Nov 3. PubMed 41184475.
Backbone
  Vector backbone: pME_Cp_UAV_GFP
  Backbone size w/o insert (bp): 2101
  Vector type: Synthetic Biology
Growth in bacteria
  Bacterial resistance: Chloramphenicol, 25 μg/mL
  Growth temperature: 37°C
  Growth strain: DH5alpha
  Copy number: High Copy
Gene/Insert
  Gene/Insert name: psaA 5'UTR
  Species: Chlamydomonas reinhardtii
  Insert size (bp): 144
  Mutation: none
  Cloning method: Restriction Enzyme; 5′ cloning site BsaI (destroyed during cloning); 3′ cloning site BsaI (destroyed during cloning)
  Sequencing primers: 5′ CGTATCACGAGGCAGAATTTC; 3′ CCTGCATAACGCGAAGTAATC
Terms and licenses: Academic/Nonprofit Terms; Industry Terms: Not Available to Industry
Depositor comments: Please visit https://doi.org/10.1101/2024.05.08.593163 for bioRxiv preprint.
How to cite: pME_Cp_0_3_006_psaA_5'UTR_Cr was a gift from Tobias Erb (Addgene plasmid # 235834 ; http://n2t.net/addgene:235834 ; RRID:Addgene_235834)
