[The description below was written by a language model from this plasmid's Addgene catalogue record and pLannotate feature annotations shown in this document.]
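Description:
pME_Cp_0_3_006_psaA_5'UTR_Cr is a small (about 2.2 kb) synthetic-biology part plasmid that stores the 5' untranslated region of the Chlamydomonas reinhardtii psaA gene as a reusable building block. It belongs to a modular cloning toolkit developed for engineering the Chlamydomonas chloroplast. The 144 bp, unmutated insert was placed into the pME_Cp_UAV_GFP acceptor backbone using BsaI, a type IIS enzyme, and the record notes that both cloning sites were destroyed in the process. The backbone name suggests a GFP-containing acceptor vector, and no GFP sequence appears in the feature table of the finished plasmid, but the record does not describe how the acceptor works.

The plasmid is maintained in E. coli. It carries a high-copy ColE1/pUC-type origin of replication and a chloramphenicol acetyltransferase (cat) gene driven by its native promoter and followed by the phage lambda t0 terminator, giving chloramphenicol selection. The annotation places BioBrick prefix and suffix sequences on either side of a roughly 180 bp unannotated interval, which by size and position corresponds to the psaA 5'UTR insert and its immediate flanks; the insert itself was not recognised by the automated annotation. Bacterial transcription terminators, including a his operon terminator, sit outside this region and insulate the part from read-through transcription.

The plasmid contains no promoter, coding sequence or chloroplast homology arms of its own, so it is not an expression or transformation vector. It serves as a source of a 5'UTR regulatory element to be combined with promoters, coding sequences and 3'UTRs in higher-level assemblies of chloroplast transgene cassettes. The record does not give the specific overhangs or assembly position.
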