Features (pLannotate 1.2.2; 8 found; start..end, strand, type, name):
     83..177     -  terminator     lambda t0 terminator: transcription terminator from phage lambda
    201..857     -  CDS            cat: CAT_ECOLX - Experimental evidence at protein level: Swiss-Prot protein existence level 1. This enzyme is an effector of chloramphenicol resistance in bacteria. From Escherichia coli. This protein is used as a marker in many commonly used cloning vectors, such as pACYC184.
    858..955     -  promoter       cat promoter: promoter of the E. coli cat gene encoding chloramphenicol acetyltransferase
   1041..1084    -  terminator     bacterial terminator: putative bacterial transcription terminator
   1087..1108    +  misc_feature   BioBrick prefix: BioBrick prefix for parts that do not start with "ATG"
   1285..1304    +  misc_feature   BioBrick suffix: universal suffix for all parts
   1305..1362    +  terminator     his operon terminator: This putative transcriptin terminator from the E. coli his operon has a 2-bp deletion introduced during synthesis. Its efficiency has not been determined.
   1557..2145    -  rep_origin     ori: high-copy-number ColE1/pMB1/pBR322/pUC origin of replication
>Addgene plasmid #235834 | pME_Cp_0_3_006_psaA_5'UTR_Cr | addgene full sequence | sequence record 471441 | Addgene NGS Result
AGATCCTTTTAAATTAAAAATGAAGTTTTAAATCAATCTAAAGTATATATGAGTAAACTTGGTCTGACAG
CTCGAGGCTTGGATTCTCACCAATAAAAAACGCCCGGCGGCAACCGAGCGTTCTGAACAAATCCAGATGG
AGTTCTGAGGTCATTACTGGATCTATCAACAGGAGTCCAAGCGAGCTCGATATCAAATTACGCCCCGCCC
TGCCACTCGTCGCAGTACTGTTGTAATTCATTAAGCATTCTGCCGACATGGAAGCCATCACAAACGGCAT
GATGAACCTGAATCGCCAGCGGCATCAGCACCTTGTCGCCTTGCGTATAATATTTGCCCATGGTGAAAAC
GGGGGCGAAGAAGTTGTCCATATTGGCCACGTTTAAATCAAAACTGGTGAAACTCACCCAGGGATTGGCT
GATACGAAAAACATATTCTCAATAAACCCTTTAGGGAAATAGGCCAGGTTTTCACCGTAACACGCCACAT
CTTGCGAATATATGTGTAGAAACTGCCGGAAATCGTCGTGGTATTCACTCCAGAGTGATGAAAACGTTTC
AGTTTGCTCATGGAAAACGGTGTAACAAGGGTGAACACTATCCCATATCACCAGCTCACCGTCTTTCATT
GCCATACGAAATTCCGGATGAGCATTCATCAGGCGGGCAAGAATGTGAATAAAGGCCGGATAAAACTTGT
GCTTATTTTTCTTTACGGTCTTTAAAAAGGCCGTAATATCCAGCTGAACGGTCTGGTTATAGGTACATTG
AGCAACTGACTGAAATGCCTCAAAATGTTCTTTACGATGCCATTGGGATATATCAACGGTGGTATATCCA
GTGATTTTTTTCTCCATTTTAGCTTCCTTAGCTCCTGAAAATCTCGATAACTCAAAAAATACGCCCGGTA
GTGATCTTATTTCATTATGGTGAAAGTTGGAACCTCTTACGTGCCCGATCAACTCGAGTGCCACCTGACG
TCTAAGAAACCATTATTATCATGACATTAACCTATAAAAATAGGCGTATCACGAGGCAGAATTTCAGATA
AAAAAAATCCTTAGCTTTCGCTAAGGATGATTTCTGGAATTCGCGGCCGCTTCTAGAGCGATGAGTGGTC
TCGTACTATATGATGTAAAAAAAACTATTTGTCTAATTTAATAACCATGCATTTTTTATGAACACATAAT
AATTAAAAGCGTTGCTAATGGTGTAAATAATGTATTTATTAAATTAAATAATTGTTATTATAAGGAGAAA
TCCAATGTGAGACCACTCATCGCGACTAGTAGCGGCCGCTGCAGTCCGGCAAAAAAGGGCAAGGTGTCAC
CACCCTGCCCTTTTTCTTTAAAACCGAAAAGATTACTTCGCGTTATGCAGGCTTCCTCGCTCACTGACTC
GCTGCGCTCGGTCGTTCGGCTGCGGCGAGCGGTATCAGCTCACTCAAAGGCGGTAATACGGTTATCCACA
GAATCAGGGGATAACGCAGGAAAGAACATGTGAGCAAAAGGCCAGCAAAAGGCCAGGAACCGTAAAAAGG
CCGCGTTGCTGGCGTTTTTCCACAGGCTCCGCCCCCCTGACGAGCATCACAAAAATCGACGCTCAAGTCA
GAGGTGGCGAAACCCGACAGGACTATAAAGATACCAGGCGTTTCCCCCTGGAAGCTCCCTCGTGCGCTCT
CCTGTTCCGACCCTGCCGCTTACCGGATACCTGTCCGCCTTTCTCCCTTCGGGAAGCGTGGCGCTTTCTC
ATAGCTCACGCTGTAGGTATCTCAGTTCGGTGTAGGTCGTTCGCTCCAAGCTGGGCTGTGTGCACGAACC
CCCCGTTCAGCCCGACCGCTGCGCCTTATCCGGTAACTATCGTCTTGAGTCCAACCCGGTAAGACACGAC
TTATCGCCACTGGCAGCAGCCACTGGTAACAGGATTAGCAGAGCGAGGTATGTAGGCGGTGCTACAGAGT
TCTTGAAGTGGTGGCCTAACTACGGCTACACTAGAAGAACAGTATTTGGTATCTGCGCTCTGCTGAAGCC
AGTTACCTTCGGAAAAAGAGTTGGTAGCTCTTGATCCGGCAAACAAACCACCGCTGGTAGCGGTGGTTTT
TTTGTTTGCAAGCAGCAGATTACGCGCAGAAAAAAAGGATCTCAAGAAGATCCTTTGATCTTTTCTACGG
GGTCTGACGCTCAGTGGAACGAAAACTCACGTTAAGGGATTTTGGTCATGAGATTATCAAAAAGGATCTT
CACCT
